>Addgene plasmid #230870 | AiP14531: pAAV-hDLX_C2.1-minBG-mTFP1-WPRE3-BGHpA (Alias: CN4531) | addgene full sequence | sequence record 459478 | Addgene NGS Result
CCTGCAGGCAGCTGCGCGCTCGCTCGCTCACTGAGGCCGCCCGGGCGTCGGGCGACCTTTGGTCGCCCGG
CCTCAGTGAGCGAGCGAGCGCGCAGAGAGGGAGTGGCCAACTCCATCACTAGGGGTTCCTGCGGCCGCAC
GCGTTCGCCTTTCCTGTTCCTGAATCTAAATAAAGATGGCTTTTTAGTATTAAAAGTGGAAGAAAATTAC
AGGTAATTATCTTTGACGGTAAAAACGCTGTAATCAGCGGGCTACATGAAAAATTACTCTAATTATGGCT
GCATTTAAGAGAATGGACCTGCAGGGAGCTCGGGCTGGGCATAAAAGTCAGGGCAGAGCCATCTATTGCT
TACATTTGCTTCTGGGATCCAGATCTTTCGAAGCTAGCGCCACCATGGTGAGCAAGGGCGAGGAGACCAC
AATGGGCGTAATCAAGCCCGACATGAAGATCAAGCTGAAGATGGAGGGCAACGTGAATGGCCACGCCTTC
GTGATCGAGGGCGAGGGCGAGGGCAAGCCCTACGACGGCACCAACACCATCAACCTGGAGGTGAAGGAGG
GAGCCCCCCTGCCCTTCTCCTACGACATTCTGACCACCGCGTTCGCCTACGGCAACAGGGCCTTCACCAA
GTACCCCGACGACATCCCCAACTACTTCAAGCAGTCCTTCCCCGAGGGCTACTCTTGGGAGCGCACCATG
ACCTTCGAGGACAAGGGCATCGTGAAGGTGAAGTCCGACATCTCCATGGAGGAGGACTCCTTCATCTACG
AGATACACCTCAAGGGCGAGAACTTCCCCCCCAACGGCCCCGTGATGCAGAAGAAGACCACCGGCTGGGA
CGCCTCCACCGAGAGGATGTACGTGCGCGACGGCGTGCTGAAGGGCGACGTCAAGCACAAGCTGCTGCTG
GAGGGCGGCGGCCACCACCGCGTTGACTTCAAGACCATCTACAGGGCCAAGAAGGCGGTGAAGCTGCCCG
ACTATCACTTTGTGGACCACCGCATCGAGATCCTGAACCACGACAAGGACTACAACAAGGTGACCGTTTA
CGAGAGCGCCGTGGCCCGCAACTCCACCGACGGCATGGACGAGCTGTACAAGTAATGAGGCGCGCCGCGG
CCGCGAATTCGATATCATAATCAACCTCTGGATTACAAAATTTGTGAAAGATTGACTGGTATTCTTAACT
ATGTTGCTCCTTTTACGCTATGTGGATACGCTGCTTTAATGCCTTTGTATCATGCTATTGCTTCCCGTAT
GGCTTTCATTTTCTCCTCCTTGTATAAATCCTGGTTAGTTCTTGCCACGGCGGAACTCATCGCCGCCTGC
CTTGCCCGCTGCTGGACAGGGGCTCGGCTGTTGGGCACTGACAATTCCGTGGCTCGAGAGATCTTCGACT
GTGCCTTCTAGTTGCCAGCCATCTGTTGTTTGCCCCTCCCCCGTGCCTTCCTTGACCCTGGAAGGTGCCA
CTCCCACTGTCCTTTCCTAATAAAATGAGGAAATTGCATCGCATTGTCTGAGTAGGTGTCATTCTATTCT
GGGGGGTGGGGTGGGGCAGGACAGCAAGGGGGAGGATTGGGAAGACAATAGCAGGCATGAGATCTCACGT
GCGGACCGAGCGGCCGCAGGAACCCCTAGTGATGGAGTTGGCCACTCCCTCTCTGCGCGCTCGCTCGCTC
ACTGAGGCCGGGCGACCAAAGGTCGCCCGACGCCCGGGCTTTGCCCGGGCGGCCTCAGTGAGCGAGCGAG
CGCGCAGCTGCCTGCAGGGGCGCCTGATGCGGTATTTTCTCCTTACGCATCTGTGCGGTATTTCACACCG
CATA
[95 nt withheld, positions 1825-1919]
T
[46 nt withheld, positions 1921-1966]
C
[141 nt withheld, positions 1968-2108]
CCTTTGACGTTGGAGTCCACGTTCTTT
[37 nt withheld, positions 2136-2172]
ACTCTATCTCGGGCTATTCTTTTGATTTATAAGGGATTTTGCCGATTTCGGTCTATTGGTTAAAAAATGA
GCTGATTTAACAAAAATTTAACGCGAATTTTAACAAAATATTAACGTTTACAATTTTATGGTGCACTCTC
AGTACAATCTGCTCTGATGCCGCATAGTTAAGCCAGCCCCGACACCCGCCAACACCCGCTGACGCGCCCT
GACGGGCTTGTCTGCTCCCGGCATCCGCTTACAGACAAGCTGTGACCGTCTCCGGGAGCTGCATGTGTCA
GAGGTTTTCACCGTCATCACCGAAACGCGCGAGACGAAAGGGCCTCGTGATACGCCTATTTTTATAGGTT
AATGTCATGATAATAATGGTTTCTTAGACGTCAGGTGGCACTTTTCGGGGAAATGTGCGCGGAACCCCTA
TTTGTTTATTTTTCTAAATACATTCAAATATGTATCCGCTCATGAGACAATAACCCTGATAAATGCTTCA
ATAATATTGAAAAAGGAAGAGTATGAGTATTCAACATTTCCGTGTCGCCCTTATTCCCTTTTTTGCGGCA
TTTTGCCTTCCTGTTTTTGCTCACCCAGAAACGCTGGTGAAAGTAAAAGATGCTGAAGATCAGTTGGGTG
CACGAGTGGGTTACATCGAACTGGATCTCAACAGCGGTAAGATCCTTGAGAGTTTTCGCCCCGAAGAACG
TTTTCCAATGATGAGCACTTTTAAAGTTCTGCTATGTGGCGCGGTATTATCCCGTATTGACGCCGGGCAA
GAGCAACTCGGTCGCCGCATACACTATTCTCAGAATGACTTGGTTGAGTACTCACCAGTCACAGAAAAGC
ATCTTACGGATGGCATGACAGTAAGAGAATTATGCAGTGCTGCCATAACCATGAGTGATAACACTGCGGC
CAACTTACTTCTGACAACGATCGGAGGACCGAAGGAGCTAACCGCTTTTTTGCACAACATGGGGGATCAT
GTAACTCGCCTTGATCGTTGGGAACCGGAGCTGAATGAAGCCATACCAAACGACGAGCGTGACACCACGA
TGCCTGTAGCAATGGCAACAACGTTGCGCAAACTATTAACTGGCGAACTACTTACTCTAGCTTCCCGGCA
ACAATTAATAGACTGGATGGAGGCGGATAAAGTTGCAGGACCACTTCTGCGCTCGGCCCTTCCGGCTGGC
TGGTTTATTGCTGATAAATCTGGAGCCGGTGAGCGTGGGTCTCGCGGTATCATTGCAGCACTGGGGCCAG
ATGGTAAGCCCTCCCGTATCGTAGTTATCTACACGACGGGGAGTCAGGCAACTATGGATGAACGAAATAG
ACAGATCGCTGAGATAGGTGCCTCACTGATTAAGCATTGGTAACTGTCAGACCAAGTTTACTCATATATA
CTTTAGATTGATTTAAAACTTCATTTTTAATTTAAAAGGATCTAGGTGAAGATCCTTTTTGATAATCTCA
TGACCAAAATCCCTTAACGTGAGTTTTCGTTCCACTGAGCGTCAGACCCCGTAGAAAAGATCAAAGGATC
TTCTTGAGATCCTTTTTTTCTGCGCGTAATCTGCTGCTTGCAAACAAAAAAACCACCGCTACCAGCGGTG
GTTTGTTTGCCGGATCAAGAGCTACCAACTCTTTTTCCGAAGGTAACTGGCTTCAGCAGAGCGCAGATAC
CAAATACTGTTCTTCTAGTGTAGCCGTAGTTAGGCCACCACTTCAAGAACTCTGTAGCACCGCCTACATA
CCTCGCTCTGCTAATCCTGTTACCAGTGGCTGCTGCCAGTGGCGATAAGTCGTGTCTTACCGGGTTGGAC
TCAAGACGATAGTTACCGGATAAGGCGCAGCGGTCGGGCTGAACGGGGGGTTCGTGCACACAGCCCAGCT
TGGAGCGAACGACCTACACCGAACTGAGATACCTACAGCGTGAGCTATGAGAAAGCGCCACGCTTCCCGA
AGGGAGAAAGGCGGACAGGTATCCGGTAAGCGGCAGGGTCGGAACAGGAGAGCGCACGAGGGAGCTTCCA
GGGGGAAACGCCTGGTATCTTTATAGTCCTGTCGGGTTTCGCCACCTCTGACTTGAGCGTCGATTTTTGT
GATGCTCGTCAGGGGGGCGGAGCCTATGGAAAAACGCCAGCAACGCGGCCTTTTTACGGTTCCTGGCCTT
TTGCTGGCCTTTTGCTCACATGT
Features (pLannotate 1.2.2; 14 found; start..end, strand, type, name):
     12..39      +  repeat_region  AAV2 ITR (fragment): inverted terminal repeat of adeno-associated virus serotype 2 inverted
     68..95      +  repeat_region  AAV2 ITR (fragment): inverted terminal repeat of adeno-associated virus serotype 2 inverted
    395..1105    +  CDS            mTFP1: monomeric teal (cyan) fluorescent protein (Ai et al., 2006) mammalian codon-optimized
   1139..1296    +  misc_feature   WPRE (fragment): woodchuck hepatitis virus posttranscriptional regulatory element
   1302..1382    +  misc_feature   WPRE (fragment): woodchuck hepatitis virus posttranscriptional regulatory element
   1399..1510    +  polyA_signal   bGH poly(A) signal: bovine growth hormone polyadenylation signal
   1628..1768    +  repeat_region  AAV2 ITR: inverted terminal repeat of adeno-associated virus serotype 2 inverted
   1773..1824    -  misc_feature   bom (fragment): basis of mobility region from pBR322
   1843..2298    +  rep_origin     f1 ori (sequence partly withheld): f1 bacteriophage origin of replication; arrow indicates direction of (+) strand synthesis
   2299..2348    -  misc_feature   bom (fragment): basis of mobility region from pBR322
   2450..2485    -  CDS            rop (fragment): Rop protein, which maintains plasmids at low copy number; rop
   2580..2684    +  promoter       AmpR promoter: bla
   2685..3545    +  CDS            AmpR: β-lactamase; bla; confers resistance to ampicillin, carbenicillin, and related antibiotics
   3716..4304    +  rep_origin     ori: high-copy-number ColE1/pMB1/pBR322/pUC origin of replication
