[The description below was written by a language model from this plasmid's Addgene catalogue record and pLannotate feature annotations shown in this document.]
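Description:
AiP14531: pAAV-hDLX_C2.1-minBG-mTFP1-WPRE3-BGHpA (alias CN4531) is an AAV transfer plasmid for mammalian expression, built on a pAAV backbone and intended for packaging into recombinant adeno-associated virus. The sequenced record is 4,365 nt. In bacteria it is maintained through a high-copy ColE1/pUC-type origin and selected with ampicillin via the β-lactamase gene and its own promoter. An f1 phage origin and small remnants of the pBR322 bom and rop regions are also annotated in the backbone. The expression cassette is flanked by AAV2 inverted terminal repeats, which provide the cis signals for genome replication and encapsidation. One ITR is annotated in full, while the upstream one is detected only as two short fragments, which may reflect the difficulty of sequencing or annotating these repeats rather than a truncation.

The payload is a reporter cassette in which the hDLX_C2.1 enhancer is paired with a minimal beta-globin promoter (minBG), as indicated by the construct name. Neither element is called out in the automated feature table, but they would occupy the unannotated stretch between the upstream ITR and the coding sequence. This arrangement lets the enhancer supply cell-type specificity while the minimal promoter provides only basal transcription initiation. They drive a mammalian codon-optimized mTFP1, a monomeric teal fluorescent protein. It is followed by WPRE3, a shortened woodchuck hepatitis virus posttranscriptional regulatory element (seen as two WPRE fragments) that boosts transcript expression while saving packaging space, and a bovine growth hormone polyadenylation signal. According to the record, the enhancer was designed to drive AAV-mediated transgene expression in striatal cholinergic interneurons, so this construct serves to label that population fluorescently.
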