Addgene plasmid #230870: AiP14531: pAAV-hDLX_C2.1-minBG-mTFP1-WPRE3-BGHpA (Alias: CN4531)
Purpose: hDLX_C2.1 is an enhancer sequence, designed to drive AAV-mediated transgene expression in striatal cholinergic interneurons
Depositing lab: Allen Institute for Brain Science & Jonathan Ting. Depositing organization: Allen Institute. Publication: Enhancer AAV toolbox for accessing and perturbing striatal cell types and circuits. Hunker AC, Wirthlin ME, Gill G, Johansen NJ, Hooper M, Omstead V, Vargas S, Lerma MN, Taskin N, Weed N, Laird WD, Bishaw YM, Bendrick JL, Gore BB, Ben-Simon Y, Opitz-Araya X, Martinez RA, Way SW, Thyagarajan B, Otto S, Sanchez REA, Alexander JR, Amaya A, Amster A, Arbuckle J, Ayala A, Baker PM, Barcelli T, Barta S, Bertagnolli D, Bielstein C, Bishwakarma P, Bowlus J, Boyer G, Brouner K, Casian B, Casper T, Chakka AB, Chakrabarty R, Chong P, Clark M, Colbert K, Daniel S, Dawe T, Departee M, DiValentin P, Donadio NP, Dotson NI, Dwivedi D, Egdorf T, Fliss T, Gary A, Goldy J, Grasso C, Groce EL, Gudsnuk K, Han W, Haradon Z, Hastings S, Helback O, Ho WV, Huang C, Johnson T, Jones DL, Juneau Z, Kenney J, Leibly M, Li S, Liang E, Loeffler H, Lusk NA, Madigan Z, Malloy J, Malone J, McCue R, Melchor J, Mich JK, Moosman S, Morin E, Naidoo R, Newman D, Ngo K, Nguyen K, Oster AL, Ouellette B, Oyama AA, Pena N, Pham T, Phillips E, Pom C, Potekhina L, Ransford S, Ray PL, Reding M, Rette DF, Reynoldson C, Rimorin C, Sigler AR, Rocha DB, Ronellenfitch K, Ruiz A, Sawyer L, Sevigny JP, Shapovalova NV, Shepard N, Shulga L, Soliman S, Staats B, Taormina MJ, Tieu M, Wang Y, Wilkes J, Wood T, Zhou T, Williford A, Dee N, Mollenkopf T, Ng L, Esposito L, Kalmbach BE, Yao S, Ariza J, Collman F, Mufti S, Smith K, Waters J, Ersing I, Patrick M, Zeng H, Lein ES, Kojima Y, Horwitz G, Owen SF, Levi BP, Daigle TL, Tasic B, Bakken TE, Ting JT. Neuron. 2025 May 21;113(10):1507-1524.e17. doi: 10.1016/j.neuron.2025.04.035. PubMed 40403704.
Backbone
  Vector backbone: pAAV
  Vector type: Mammalian Expression, AAV
Growth in bacteria
  Bacterial resistance: Ampicillin, 100 μg/mL
  Growth temperature: 30°C
  Growth strain: NEB Stable
  Copy number: Unknown
Gene/Insert
  Gene/Insert name: mTFP1
Terms and licenses: Academic/Nonprofit Terms; Industry Terms: Not Available to Industry
Depositor comments: Please visit https://doi.org/10.1101/2024.09.27.615553 for bioRxiv preprint.
How to cite: AiP14531: pAAV-hDLX_C2.1-minBG-mTFP1-WPRE3-BGHpA (Alias: CN4531) was a gift from Allen Institute for Brain Science & Jonathan Ting (Addgene plasmid # 230870 ; http://n2t.net/addgene:230870 ; RRID:Addgene_230870)
